Addgene plasmid #138450: pcDNA4/TO-UL87 1-238-2xStrep
Purpose: Expresses truncated UL87 with a C-terminal 2xStrep tag in mammalian cells
Depositing lab: Britt Glaunsinger. Depositing organization: University of California, Berkeley. Publication: The gammaherpesviral TATA-box-binding protein directly interacts with the CTD of host RNA Pol II to direct late gene transcription. Castaneda AF, Didychuk AL, Louder RK, McCollum CO, Davis ZH, Nogales E, Glaunsinger BA. PLoS Pathog. 2020 Sep 4;16(9):e1008843. doi: 10.1371/journal.ppat.1008843. eCollection 2020 Sep. PubMed 32886723.
Backbone
  Vector backbone: pcDNA4/TO
  Backbone manufacturer: Invitrogen
  Backbone size w/o insert (bp): 5118
  Total vector size (bp): 5835
  Vector type: Mammalian Expression
  Selectable markers: Zeocin
Growth in bacteria
  Bacterial resistance: Ampicillin, 100 μg/mL
  Growth temperature: 37°C
  Growth strain: DH5alpha
  Copy number: High Copy
Gene/Insert
  Gene/Insert name: UL87
  Species: HCMV (HHV-5)
  Insert size (bp): 714
  Mutation: Amino acids 1-238
  Entrez Gene: UL87 (a.k.a. HHV5wtgp081)
  Promoter: CMV
  Tag / fusion protein: Strep (C terminal on backbone)
  Cloning method: Ligation Independent Cloning
  Sequencing primers: 5′ CGCAAATGGGCGGTAGGCGTG; 3′ TAGAAGGCACAGTCGAGG
Terms and licenses: Academic/Nonprofit Terms; Industry Terms: Not Available to Industry
How to cite: pcDNA4/TO-UL87 1-238-2xStrep was a gift from Britt Glaunsinger (Addgene plasmid # 138450 ; http://n2t.net/addgene:138450 ; RRID:Addgene_138450)
