[The description below was written by a language model from this plasmid's Addgene catalogue record and pLannotate feature annotations shown in this document.]
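Description:
pcDNA4/TO-UL87 1-238-2xStrep is a mammalian expression plasmid of about 5.8 kb built on the commercial pcDNA4/TO backbone. It carries a truncated form of the human cytomegalovirus (HHV-5) UL87 gene encoding amino acids 1-238. The roughly 714 bp insert was introduced by ligation-independent cloning and is fused at its C-terminus to a backbone-encoded tandem Strep tag. The tag itself is not called in either feature table, although there is unannotated space between the UL87 fragment and the terminator. Transcription is driven by the CMV immediate-early enhancer and promoter and terminated by the bovine growth hormone polyadenylation signal. Two short tet operator matches lie just downstream of the promoter, annotated as PLtetO-1 and TRE3GV fragments. These are consistent with the "TO" design, in which expression is constitutive in ordinary cells but can be repressed and then induced with tetracycline in cells that supply the Tet repressor.

In E. coli the plasmid is maintained at high copy from a ColE1/pUC-type origin under ampicillin selection (AmpR with its bla promoter), and an f1 origin is also present. A separate cassette places the Sh ble gene under both the SV40 early promoter and the bacterial EM7 promoter, followed by an SV40 poly(A) signal, allowing Zeocin selection of stably transfected mammalian cells. The depositor sequence and the repository's sequencing result differ by only a few bases in length and show the same feature order from different start points.

The record states only that the plasmid expresses truncated, tagged UL87 in mammalian cells. The associated publication concerns herpesviral TATA-box-binding protein homologues that interact with host RNA polymerase II during late gene transcription. This suggests the N-terminal fragment serves in Strep-based affinity purification or interaction mapping.
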