Features (pLannotate 1.2.2; 23 found; start..end, strand, type, name):
     28..80      -  misc_feature   bom (fragment): basis of mobility region from pBR322
    235..614     +  enhancer       CMV enhancer: human cytomegalovirus immediate early enhancer
    687..704     -  promoter       CMV promoter (fragment): human cytomegalovirus (CMV) immediate early promoter
    767..818     +  promoter       CMVd2 promoter: truncated human cytomegalovirus (CMV) immediate early promoter that yields moderately reduced expression relative to the full-length promoter
    820..839     +  promoter       PLtetO-1 promoter (fragment): modified phage lambda PL promoter with tet operator sites (Lutz and Bujard, 1997)
    841..860     +  promoter       PLtetO-1 promoter (fragment): modified phage lambda PL promoter with tet operator sites (Lutz and Bujard, 1997)
    868..901     +  promoter       TRE3GV promoter (fragment): 3rd-generation Tet-responsive promoter that can be activated by binding of Tet-On® 3G, optimized for retroviral and lentiviral vectors
   1002..1721    +  CDS            UL87 (fragment): UL87_HCMVA - Protein inferred from homology: Swiss-Prot protein existence level 3. From Human cytomegalovirus (strain AD169) (HHV-5) (Human herpesvirus 5).
   1849..2073    +  polyA_signal   bGH poly(A) signal: bovine growth hormone polyadenylation signal
   2077..2098    +  promoter       SV40 promoter (fragment): SV40 enhancer and early promoter
   2119..2547    +  rep_origin     f1 ori (sequence partly withheld): f1 bacteriophage origin of replication; arrow indicates direction of (+) strand synthesis
   2561..2890    +  promoter       SV40 promoter: SV40 enhancer and early promoter
   2938..2985    +  promoter       EM7 promoter: synthetic bacterial promoter&nbsp
   3004..3378    +  CDS            BleoR: antibiotic-binding protein; Sh ble from Streptoalloteichus hindustanus; confers resistance to bleomycin, phleomycin, and Zeocin™
   3388..3513    +  CDS            ble (fragment): BLE_KLEPN - Experimental evidence at protein level: Swiss-Prot protein existence level 1. Binding protein with a strong affinity to the bleomycin family of antibiotics. Binds to CL990; an antimitotic-antibiotic compound. From Klebsiella pneumoniae.
   3508..3629    +  polyA_signal   SV40 poly(A) signal: SV40 polyadenylation signal
   3702..3718    -  protein_bind   lac operator: The lac repressor binds to the lac operator to inhibit transcription in E. coli. This inhibition can be relieved by adding lactose or isopropyl-β-D-thiogalactopyranoside (IPTG). lac repressor encoded by lacI
   3726..3756    -  promoter       lac promoter: promoter for the E. coli lac operon
   3771..3792    -  protein_bind   CAP binding site: CAP binding activates transcription in the presence of cAMP. E. coli catabolite activator protein
   3805..3897    -  CDS            lacI (fragment): lac repressor; lacI; The lac repressor binds to the lac operator to inhibit transcription in E. coli. This inhibition can be relieved by adding lactose or isopropyl-β-D-thiogalactopyranoside (IPTG).
   4080..4665    -  rep_origin     ori: high-copy-number ColE1/pMB1/pBR322/pUC origin of replication
   4836..5696    -  CDS            AmpR: β-lactamase; bla; confers resistance to ampicillin, carbenicillin, and related antibiotics
   5697..5801    -  promoter       AmpR promoter: bla
>Addgene plasmid #138450 | pcDNA4/TO-UL87 1-238-2xStrep | depositor full sequence | sequence record 267330 | pcDNA4/TO-UL87 1-238-2xStrep sequence 5832 bps
GACGGATCGGGAGATCTCCCGATCCCCTATGGTGCACTCTCAGTACAATCTGCTCTGATGCCGCATAGTT
AAGCCAGTATCTGCTCCCTGCTTGTGTGTTGGAGGTCGCTGAGTAGTGCGCGAGCAAAATTTAAGCTACA
ACAAGGCAAGGCTTGACCGACAATTGCATGAAGAATCTGCTTAGGGTTAGGCGTTTTGCGCTGCTTCGCG
ATGTACGGGCCAGATATACGCGTTGACATTGATTATTGACTAGTTATTAATAGTAATCAATTACGGGGTC
ATTAGTTCATAGCCCATATATGGAGTTCCGCGTTACATAACTTACGGTAAATGGCCCGCCTGGCTGACCG
CCCAACGACCCCCGCCCATTGACGTCAATAATGACGTATGTTCCCATAGTAACGCCAATAGGGACTTTCC
ATTGACGTCAATGGGTGGAGTATTTACGGTAAACTGCCCACTTGGCAGTACATCAAGTGTATCATATGCC
AAGTACGCCCCCTATTGACGTCAATGACGGTAAATGGCCCGCCTGGCATTATGCCCAGTACATGACCTTA
TGGGACTTTCCTACTTGGCAGTACATCTACGTATTAGTCATCGCTATTACCATGGTGATGCGGTTTTGGC
AGTACATCAATGGGCGTGGATAGCGGTTTGACTCACGGGGATTTCCAAGTCTCCACCCCATTGACGTCAA
TGGGAGTTTGTTTTGGAACCAAAATCAACGGGACTTTCCAAAATGTCGTAACAACTCCGCCCCATTGACG
CAAATGGGCGGTAGGCGTGTACGGTGGGAGGTCTATATAAGCAGAGCTCTCCCTATCAGTGATAGAGATC
TCCCTATCAGTGATAGAGATCGTCGACGAGCTCGTTTAGTGAACCGTCAGATCGCCTGGAGACGCCATCC
ACGCTGTTTTGACCTCCATAGAAGACACCGGGACCGATCCAGCCTCCGGACTCTAGCGTTTAAACTTAAG
CTTGGTACCGAGCTCGGATCCATGGCCGGCGCTGCGCCGCGCCGCCTCGGCTGCGACGCTCTAATAGTCG
TCGGCGGCTCCGCTACGCCGCGCCGGGTTTTACACGTCCCCGTGCACGTTCGCGCCTGCAACCTCACCCA
AGAGCTATCGACGGGCGAGGACGCCCGCTTCTGTCGTCCGCGACCCGTTAACGTCGAACGGGTACGCGCT
GTTTTCGCGGCTCTCTACCGTGCCTGTCCCGTACACGCGAGGACCGAGTCCGAGCGTGTCAAGCTGGTAC
TGGGTCGTCTGTTGCTGGGACCCGTGGCCGTACCCTGTTTTTGCGACGGTGAAGTGGAGGGCCACGGCGA
GCATCTGGTACCCACGACGCAGTTTTGTCGCGGGCCGCTGCTCTACGTGCACCGACGTTGTTGTTGCGGA
TCCGTGACCGCCGGGCGCGCGCTGTCCTACCACGTTCTCGAAAACCACGTGGCCACGCATGTGTTACGCG
GATTGCTCTCGCTGACGGAATGGAATCGAGAGTTGCCGGGCCTTTTTTGCGACTGTCCTGGCAGCGGTGG
CGCCTTGGGAACCGAGGAACGCTACGCCATGGCCTGCTTGCCGCGCGACCTCAGCCTGCACCTGGACGAC
TATCCTTACCTGATGGTGGAAATCGGACGCGTACTCAGCGTCAGCGAGGTAGACGACTACGTAACCGCCG
TCTCCGGCTACCTGGGCGAGGCCGCGGCGCCGCGCCTCGAGGGAGGCGGTGGATGGAGCCACCCCCAGTT
CGAGAAGGGCGGCGGCAGCGGCGGCGGCAGCGGCGGCGGCAGCTGGAGCCACCCCCAGTTCGAGAAGGGG
CCCGTTTAAACCCGCTGATCAGCCTCGACTGTGCCTTCTAGTTGCCAGCCATCTGTTGTTTGCCCCTCCC
CCGTGCCTTCCTTGACCCTGGAAGGTGCCACTCCCACTGTCCTTTCCTAATAAAATGAGGAAATTGCATC
GCATTGTCTGAGTAGGTGTCATTCTATTCTGGGGGGTGGGGTGGGGCAGGACAGCAAGGGGGAGGATTGG
GAAGACAATAGCAGGCATGCTGGGGATGCGGTGGGCTCTATGGCTTCTGAGGCGGAAAGAACCAGCTGGG
GCTCTAGGGGGTATCCCC
[124 nt withheld, positions 2119-2242]
C
[91 nt withheld, positions 2244-2334]
A
[49 nt withheld, positions 2336-2384]
CCTTTGACGTTGGAGTCCACGTTCTTT
[37 nt withheld, positions 2412-2448]
ACCCTATCTCGGTCTATTCTTTTGATTTATAAGGGATTTTGCCGATTTCGGCCTATTGGTTAAAAAATGA
GCTGATTTAACAAAAATTTAACGCGAATTAATTCTGTGGAATGTGTGTCAGTTAGGGTGTGGAAAGTCCC
CAGGCTCCCCAGCAGGCAGAAGTATGCAAAGCATGCATCTCAATTAGTCAGCAACCAGGTGTGGAAAGTC
CCCAGGCTCCCCAGCAGGCAGAAGTATGCAAAGCATGCATCTCAATTAGTCAGCAACCATAGTCCCGCCC
CTAACTCCGCCCATCCCGCCCCTAACTCCGCCCAGTTCCGCCCATTCTCCGCCCCATGGCTGACTAATTT
TTTTTATTTATGCAGAGGCCGAGGCCGCCTCTGCCTCTGAGCTATTCCAGAAGTAGTGAGGAGGCTTTTT
TGGAGGCCTAGGCTTTTGCAAAAAGCTCCCGGGAGCTTGTATATCCATTTTCGGATCTGATCAGCACGTG
TTGACAATTAATCATCGGCATAGTATATCGGCATAGTATAATACGACAAGGTGAGGAACTAAACCATGGC
CAAGTTGACCAGTGCCGTTCCGGTGCTCACCGCGCGCGACGTCGCCGGAGCGGTCGAGTTCTGGACCGAC
CGGCTCGGGTTCTCCCGGGACTTCGTGGAGGACGACTTCGCCGGTGTGGTCCGGGACGACGTGACCCTGT
TCATCAGCGCGGTCCAGGACCAGGTGGTGCCGGACAACACCCTGGCCTGGGTGTGGGTGCGCGGCCTGGA
CGAGCTGTACGCCGAGTGGTCGGAGGTCGTGTCCACGAACTTCCGGGACGCCTCCGGGCCGGCCATGACC
GAGATCGGCGAGCAGCCGTGGGGGCGGGAGTTCGCCCTGCGCGACCCGGCCGGCAACTGCGTGCACTTCG
TGGCCGAGGAGCAGGACTGACACGTGCTACGAGATTTCGATTCCACCGCCGCCTTCTATGAAAGGTTGGG
CTTCGGAATCGTTTTCCGGGACGCCGGCTGGATGATCCTCCAGCGCGGGGATCTCATGCTGGAGTTCTTC
GCCCACCCCAACTTGTTTATTGCAGCTTATAATGGTTACAAATAAAGCAATAGCATCACAAATTTCACAA
ATAAAGCATTTTTTTCACTGCATTCTAGTTGTGGTTTGTCCAAACTCATCAATGTATCTTATCATGTCTG
TATACCGTCGACCTCTAGCTAGAGCTTGGCGTAATCATGGTCATAGCTGTTTCCTGTGTGAAATTGTTAT
CCGCTCACAATTCCACACAACATACGAGCCGGAAGCATAAAGTGTAAAGCCTGGGGTGCCTAATGAGTGA
GCTAACTCACATTAATTGCGTTGCGCTCACTGCCCGCTTTCCAGTCGGGAAACCTGTCGTGCCAGCTGCA
TTAATGAATCGGCCAACGCGCGGGGAGAGGCGGTTTGCGTATTGGGCGCTCTTCCGCTTCCTCGCTCACT
GACTCGCTGCGCTCGGTCGTTCGGCTGCGGCGAGCGGTATCAGCTCACTCAAAGGCGGTAATACGGTTAT
CCACAGAATCAGGGGATAACGCAGGAAAGAACATGTGAGCAAAAGGCCAGCAAAAGGCCAGGAACCGTAA
AAAGGCCGCGTTGCTGGCGTTTTTCCATAGGCTCCGCCCCCCTGACGAGCATCACAAAAATCGACGCTCA
AGTCAGAGGTGGCGAAACCCGACAGGACTATAAAGATACCAGGCGTTTCCCCCTGGAAGCTCCCTCGTGC
GCTCTCCTGTTCCGACCCTGCCGCTTACCGGATACCTGTCCGCCTTTCTCCCTTCGGGAAGCGTGGCGCT
TTCTCATAGCTCACGCTGTAGGTATCTCAGTTCGGTGTAGGTCGTTCGCTCCAAGCTGGGCTGTGTGCAC
GAACCCCCCGTTCAGCCCGACCGCTGCGCCTTATCCGGTAACTATCGTCTTGAGTCCAACCCGGTAAGAC
ACGACTTATCGCCACTGGCAGCAGCCACTGGTAACAGGATTAGCAGAGCGAGGTATGTAGGCGGTGCTAC
AGAGTTCTTGAAGTGGTGGCCTAACTACGGCTACACTAGAAGAACAGTATTTGGTATCTGCGCTCTGCTG
AAGCCAGTTACCTTCGGAAAAAGAGTTGGTAGCTCTTGATCCGGCAAACAAACCACCGCTGGTAGCGGTT
TTTTTGTTTGCAAGCAGCAGATTACGCGCAGAAAAAAAGGATCTCAAGAAGATCCTTTGATCTTTTCTAC
GGGGTCTGACGCTCAGTGGAACGAAAACTCACGTTAAGGGATTTTGGTCATGAGATTATCAAAAAGGATC
TTCACCTAGATCCTTTTAAATTAAAAATGAAGTTTTAAATCAATCTAAAGTATATATGAGTAAACTTGGT
CTGACAGTTACCAATGCTTAATCAGTGAGGCACCTATCTCAGCGATCTGTCTATTTCGTTCATCCATAGT
TGCCTGACTCCCCGTCGTGTAGATAACTACGATACGGGAGGGCTTACCATCTGGCCCCAGTGCTGCAATG
ATACCGCGAGACCCACGCTCACCGGCTCCAGATTTATCAGCAATAAACCAGCCAGCCGGAAGGGCCGAGC
GCAGAAGTGGTCCTGCAACTTTATCCGCCTCCATCCAGTCTATTAATTGTTGCCGGGAAGCTAGAGTAAG
TAGTTCGCCAGTTAATAGTTTGCGCAACGTTGTTGCCATTGCTACAGGCATCGTGGTGTCACGCTCGTCG
TTTGGTATGGCTTCATTCAGCTCCGGTTCCCAACGATCAAGGCGAGTTACATGATCCCCCATGTTGTGCA
AAAAAGCGGTTAGCTCCTTCGGTCCTCCGATCGTTGTCAGAAGTAAGTTGGCCGCAGTGTTATCACTCAT
GGTTATGGCAGCACTGCATAATTCTCTTACTGTCATGCCATCCGTAAGATGCTTTTCTGTGACTGGTGAG
TACTCAACCAAGTCATTCTGAGAATAGTGTATGCGGCGACCGAGTTGCTCTTGCCCGGCGTCAATACGGG
ATAATACCGCGCCACATAGCAGAACTTTAAAAGTGCTCATCATTGGAAAACGTTCTTCGGGGCGAAAACT
CTCAAGGATCTTACCGCTGTTGAGATCCAGTTCGATGTAACCCACTCGTGCACCCAACTGATCTTCAGCA
TCTTTTACTTTCACCAGCGTTTCTGGGTGAGCAAAAACAGGAAGGCAAAATGCCGCAAAAAAGGGAATAA
GGGCGACACGGAAATGTTGAATACTCATACTCTTCCTTTTTCAATATTATTGAAGCATTTATCAGGGTTA
TTGTCTCATGAGCGGATACATATTTGAATGTATTTAGAAAAATAAACAAATAGGGGTTCCGCGCACATTT
CCCCGAAAAGTGCCACCTGACGTC
