Features (pLannotate 1.2.2; 22 found; start..end, strand, type, name):
      1..380     +  enhancer       CMV enhancer: human cytomegalovirus immediate early enhancer
    381..584     +  promoter       CMV promoter: human cytomegalovirus (CMV) immediate early promoter
    586..605     +  promoter       PLtetO-1 promoter (fragment): modified phage lambda PL promoter with tet operator sites (Lutz and Bujard, 1997)
    607..626     +  promoter       PLtetO-1 promoter (fragment): modified phage lambda PL promoter with tet operator sites (Lutz and Bujard, 1997)
    634..667     +  promoter       TRE3GV promoter (fragment): 3rd-generation Tet-responsive promoter that can be activated by binding of Tet-On® 3G, optimized for retroviral and lentiviral vectors
    768..1487    +  CDS            UL87 (fragment): UL87_HCMVA - Protein inferred from homology: Swiss-Prot protein existence level 3. From Human cytomegalovirus (strain AD169) (HHV-5) (Human herpesvirus 5).
   1615..1839    +  polyA_signal   bGH poly(A) signal: bovine growth hormone polyadenylation signal
   1843..1864    +  promoter       SV40 promoter (fragment): SV40 enhancer and early promoter
   1885..2313    +  rep_origin     f1 ori (sequence partly withheld): f1 bacteriophage origin of replication; arrow indicates direction of (+) strand synthesis
   2327..2656    +  promoter       SV40 promoter: SV40 enhancer and early promoter
   2704..2751    +  promoter       EM7 promoter: synthetic bacterial promoter&nbsp
   2770..3144    +  CDS            BleoR: antibiotic-binding protein; Sh ble from Streptoalloteichus hindustanus; confers resistance to bleomycin, phleomycin, and Zeocin™
   3154..3279    +  CDS            ble (fragment): BLE_KLEPN - Experimental evidence at protein level: Swiss-Prot protein existence level 1. Binding protein with a strong affinity to the bleomycin family of antibiotics. Binds to CL990; an antimitotic-antibiotic compound. From Klebsiella pneumoniae.
   3274..3395    +  polyA_signal   SV40 poly(A) signal: SV40 polyadenylation signal
   3468..3484    -  protein_bind   lac operator: The lac repressor binds to the lac operator to inhibit transcription in E. coli. This inhibition can be relieved by adding lactose or isopropyl-β-D-thiogalactopyranoside (IPTG). lac repressor encoded by lacI
   3492..3522    -  promoter       lac promoter: promoter for the E. coli lac operon
   3537..3558    -  protein_bind   CAP binding site: CAP binding activates transcription in the presence of cAMP. E. coli catabolite activator protein
   3571..3663    -  CDS            lacI (fragment): lac repressor; lacI; The lac repressor binds to the lac operator to inhibit transcription in E. coli. This inhibition can be relieved by adding lactose or isopropyl-β-D-thiogalactopyranoside (IPTG).
   3846..4434    -  rep_origin     ori: high-copy-number ColE1/pMB1/pBR322/pUC origin of replication
   4605..5465    -  CDS            AmpR: β-lactamase; bla; confers resistance to ampicillin, carbenicillin, and related antibiotics
   5466..5570    -  promoter       AmpR promoter: bla
   5629..5681    -  misc_feature   bom (fragment): basis of mobility region from pBR322
>Addgene plasmid #138450 | pcDNA4/TO-UL87 1-238-2xStrep | addgene full sequence | sequence record 272848 | Addgene NGS Result
GACATTGATTATTGACTAGTTATTAATAGTAATCAATTACGGGGTCATTAGTTCATAGCCCATATATGGA
GTTCCGCGTTACATAACTTACGGTAAATGGCCCGCCTGGCTGACCGCCCAACGACCCCCGCCCATTGACG
TCAATAATGACGTATGTTCCCATAGTAACGCCAATAGGGACTTTCCATTGACGTCAATGGGTGGAGTATT
TACGGTAAACTGCCCACTTGGCAGTACATCAAGTGTATCATATGCCAAGTACGCCCCCTATTGACGTCAA
TGACGGTAAATGGCCCGCCTGGCATTATGCCCAGTACATGACCTTATGGGACTTTCCTACTTGGCAGTAC
ATCTACGTATTAGTCATCGCTATTACCATGGTGATGCGGTTTTGGCAGTACATCAATGGGCGTGGATAGC
GGTTTGACTCACGGGGATTTCCAAGTCTCCACCCCATTGACGTCAATGGGAGTTTGTTTTGGCACCAAAA
TCAACGGGACTTTCCAAAATGTCGTAACAACTCCGCCCCATTGACGCAAATGGGCGGTAGGCGTGTACGG
TGGGAGGTCTATATAAGCAGAGCTCTCCCTATCAGTGATAGAGATCTCCCTATCAGTGATAGAGATCGTC
GACGAGCTCGTTTAGTGAACCGTCAGATCGCCTGGAGACGCCATCCACGCTGTTTTGACCTCCATAGAAG
ACACCGGGACCGATCCAGCCTCCGGACTCTAGCGTTTAAACTTAAGCTTGGTACCGAGCTCGGATCCATG
GCCGGCGCTGCGCCGCGCCGCCTCGGCTGCGACGCTCTAATAGTCGTCGGCGGCTCCGCTACGCCGCGCC
GGGTTTTACACGTCCCCGTGCACGTTCGCGCCTGCAACCTCACCCAAGAGCTATCGACGGGCGAGGACGC
CCGCTTCTGTCGTCCGCGACCCGTTAACGTCGAACGGGTACGCGCTGTTTTCGCGGCTCTCTACCGTGCC
TGTCCCGTACACGCGAGGACCGAGTCCGAGCGTGTCAAGCTGGTACTGGGTCGTCTGTTGCTGGGACCCG
TGGCCGTACCCTGTTTTTGCGACGGTGAAGTGGAGGGCCACGGCGAGCATCTGGTACCCACGACGCAGTT
TTGTCGCGGGCCGCTGCTCTACGTGCACCGACGTTGTTGTTGCGGATCCGTGACCGCCGGGCGCGCGCTG
TCCTACCACGTTCTCGAAAACCACGTGGCCACGCATGTGTTACGCGGATTGCTCTCGCTGACGGAATGGA
ATCGAGAGTTGCCGGGCCTTTTTTGCGACTGTCCTGGCAGCGGTGGCGCCTTGGGAACCGAGGAACGCTA
CGCCATGGCCTGCTTGCCGCGCGACCTCAGCCTGCACCTGGACGACTATCCTTACCTGATGGTGGAAATC
GGACGCGTACTCAGCGTCAGCGAGGTAGACGACTACGTAACCGCCGTCTCCGGCTACCTGGGCGAGGCCG
CGGCGCCGCGCCTCGAGGGAGGCGGTGGATGGAGCCACCCCCAGTTCGAGAAGGGCGGCGGCAGCGGCGG
CGGCAGCGGCGGCGGCAGCTGGAGCCACCCCCAGTTCGAGAAGGGGCCCGTTTAAACCCGCTGATCAGCC
TCGACTGTGCCTTCTAGTTGCCAGCCATCTGTTGTTTGCCCCTCCCCCGTGCCTTCCTTGACCCTGGAAG
GTGCCACTCCCACTGTCCTTTCCTAATAAAATGAGGAAATTGCATCGCATTGTCTGAGTAGGTGTCATTC
TATTCTGGGGGGTGGGGTGGGGCAGGACAGCAAGGGGGAGGATTGGGAAGACAATAGCAGGCATGCTGGG
GATGCGGTGGGCTCTATGGCTTCTGAGGCGGAAAGAACCAGCTGGGGCTCTAGGGGGTATCCCC
[124 nt withheld, positions 1885-2008]
C
[91 nt withheld, positions 2010-2100]
A
[49 nt withheld, positions 2102-2150]
CCTTTGACGTTGGAGTCCACGTTCTTT
[37 nt withheld, positions 2178-2214]
ACCCTATCTCGGTCTATTCTTTTGATTTATAAGGGATTTTGCCGATTTCGGCCTATTGGTTAAAAAATGA
GCTGATTTAACAAAAATTTAACGCGAATTAATTCTGTGGAATGTGTGTCAGTTAGGGTGTGGAAAGTCCC
CAGGCTCCCCAGCAGGCAGAAGTATGCAAAGCATGCATCTCAATTAGTCAGCAACCAGGTGTGGAAAGTC
CCCAGGCTCCCCAGCAGGCAGAAGTATGCAAAGCATGCATCTCAATTAGTCAGCAACCATAGTCCCGCCC
CTAACTCCGCCCATCCCGCCCCTAACTCCGCCCAGTTCCGCCCATTCTCCGCCCCATGGCTGACTAATTT
TTTTTATTTATGCAGAGGCCGAGGCCGCCTCTGCCTCTGAGCTATTCCAGAAGTAGTGAGGAGGCTTTTT
TGGAGGCCTAGGCTTTTGCAAAAAGCTCCCGGGAGCTTGTATATCCATTTTCGGATCTGATCAGCACGTG
TTGACAATTAATCATCGGCATAGTATATCGGCATAGTATAATACGACAAGGTGAGGAACTAAACCATGGC
CAAGTTGACCAGTGCCGTTCCGGTGCTCACCGCGCGCGACGTCGCCGGAGCGGTCGAGTTCTGGACCGAC
CGGCTCGGGTTCTCCCGGGACTTCGTGGAGGACGACTTCGCCGGTGTGGTCCGGGACGACGTGACCCTGT
TCATCAGCGCGGTCCAGGACCAGGTGGTGCCGGACAACACCCTGGCCTGGGTGTGGGTGCGCGGCCTGGA
CGAGCTGTACGCCGAGTGGTCGGAGGTCGTGTCCACGAACTTCCGGGACGCCTCCGGGCCGGCCATGACC
GAGATCGGCGAGCAGCCGTGGGGGCGGGAGTTCGCCCTGCGCGACCCGGCCGGCAACTGCGTGCACTTCG
TGGCCGAGGAGCAGGACTGACACGTGCTACGAGATTTCGATTCCACCGCCGCCTTCTATGAAAGGTTGGG
CTTCGGAATCGTTTTCCGGGACGCCGGCTGGATGATCCTCCAGCGCGGGGATCTCATGCTGGAGTTCTTC
GCCCACCCCAACTTGTTTATTGCAGCTTATAATGGTTACAAATAAAGCAATAGCATCACAAATTTCACAA
ATAAAGCATTTTTTTCACTGCATTCTAGTTGTGGTTTGTCCAAACTCATCAATGTATCTTATCATGTCTG
TATACCGTCGACCTCTAGCTAGAGCTTGGCGTAATCATGGTCATAGCTGTTTCCTGTGTGAAATTGTTAT
CCGCTCACAATTCCACACAACATACGAGCCGGAAGCATAAAGTGTAAAGCCTGGGGTGCCTAATGAGTGA
GCTAACTCACATTAATTGCGTTGCGCTCACTGCCCGCTTTCCAGTCGGGAAACCTGTCGTGCCAGCTGCA
TTAATGAATCGGCCAACGCGCGGGGAGAGGCGGTTTGCGTATTGGGCGCTCTTCCGCTTCCTCGCTCACT
GACTCGCTGCGCTCGGTCGTTCGGCTGCGGCGAGCGGTATCAGCTCACTCAAAGGCGGTAATACGGTTAT
CCACAGAATCAGGGGATAACGCAGGAAAGAACATGTGAGCAAAAGGCCAGCAAAAGGCCAGGAACCGTAA
AAAGGCCGCGTTGCTGGCGTTTTTCCATAGGCTCCGCCCCCCTGACGAGCATCACAAAAATCGACGCTCA
AGTCAGAGGTGGCGAAACCCGACAGGACTATAAAGATACCAGGCGTTTCCCCCTGGAAGCTCCCTCGTGC
GCTCTCCTGTTCCGACCCTGCCGCTTACCGGATACCTGTCCGCCTTTCTCCCTTCGGGAAGCGTGGCGCT
TTCTCATAGCTCACGCTGTAGGTATCTCAGTTCGGTGTAGGTCGTTCGCTCCAAGCTGGGCTGTGTGCAC
GAACCCCCCGTTCAGCCCGACCGCTGCGCCTTATCCGGTAACTATCGTCTTGAGTCCAACCCGGTAAGAC
ACGACTTATCGCCACTGGCAGCAGCCACTGGTAACAGGATTAGCAGAGCGAGGTATGTAGGCGGTGCTAC
AGAGTTCTTGAAGTGGTGGCCTAACTACGGCTACACTAGAAGAACAGTATTTGGTATCTGCGCTCTGCTG
AAGCCAGTTACCTTCGGAAAAAGAGTTGGTAGCTCTTGATCCGGCAAACAAACCACCGCTGGTAGCGGTG
GTTTTTTTGTTTGCAAGCAGCAGATTACGCGCAGAAAAAAAGGATCTCAAGAAGATCCTTTGATCTTTTC
TACGGGGTCTGACGCTCAGTGGAACGAAAACTCACGTTAAGGGATTTTGGTCATGAGATTATCAAAAAGG
ATCTTCACCTAGATCCTTTTAAATTAAAAATGAAGTTTTAAATCAATCTAAAGTATATATGAGTAAACTT
GGTCTGACAGTTACCAATGCTTAATCAGTGAGGCACCTATCTCAGCGATCTGTCTATTTCGTTCATCCAT
AGTTGCCTGACTCCCCGTCGTGTAGATAACTACGATACGGGAGGGCTTACCATCTGGCCCCAGTGCTGCA
ATGATACCGCGAGACCCACGCTCACCGGCTCCAGATTTATCAGCAATAAACCAGCCAGCCGGAAGGGCCG
AGCGCAGAAGTGGTCCTGCAACTTTATCCGCCTCCATCCAGTCTATTAATTGTTGCCGGGAAGCTAGAGT
AAGTAGTTCGCCAGTTAATAGTTTGCGCAACGTTGTTGCCATTGCTACAGGCATCGTGGTGTCACGCTCG
TCGTTTGGTATGGCTTCATTCAGCTCCGGTTCCCAACGATCAAGGCGAGTTACATGATCCCCCATGTTGT
GCAAAAAAGCGGTTAGCTCCTTCGGTCCTCCGATCGTTGTCAGAAGTAAGTTGGCCGCAGTGTTATCACT
CATGGTTATGGCAGCACTGCATAATTCTCTTACTGTCATGCCATCCGTAAGATGCTTTTCTGTGACTGGT
GAGTACTCAACCAAGTCATTCTGAGAATAGTGTATGCGGCGACCGAGTTGCTCTTGCCCGGCGTCAATAC
GGGATAATACCGCGCCACATAGCAGAACTTTAAAAGTGCTCATCATTGGAAAACGTTCTTCGGGGCGAAA
ACTCTCAAGGATCTTACCGCTGTTGAGATCCAGTTCGATGTAACCCACTCGTGCACCCAACTGATCTTCA
GCATCTTTTACTTTCACCAGCGTTTCTGGGTGAGCAAAAACAGGAAGGCAAAATGCCGCAAAAAAGGGAA
TAAGGGCGACACGGAAATGTTGAATACTCATACTCTTCCTTTTTCAATATTATTGAAGCATTTATCAGGG
TTATTGTCTCATGAGCGGATACATATTTGAATGTATTTAGAAAAATAAACAAATAGGGGTTCCGCGCACA
TTTCCCCGAAAAGTGCCACCTGACGTCGACGGATCGGGAGATCTCCCGATCCCCTATGGTGCACTCTCAG
TACAATCTGCTCTGATGCCGCATAGTTAAGCCAGTATCTGCTCCCTGCTTGTGTGTTGGAGGTCGCTGAG
TAGTGCGCGAGCAAAATTTAAGCTACAACAAGGCAAGGCTTGACCGACAATTGCATGAAGAATCTGCTTA
GGGTTAGGCGTTTTGCGCTGCTTCGCGATGTACGGGCCAGATATACGCGTT
